LOCUS       Exported 9377 bp ds-DNA circular SYN 18-OCT-2021
DEFINITION  Bacterial expression and purification, combined with SAE1 to form
            the E1 enzyme heterodimer.
ACCESSION   .
VERSION     .
KEYWORDS    SAE2-mGarnet
SOURCE      synthetic DNA construct
  ORGANISM  synthetic DNA construct
REFERENCE   1 (bases 1 to 9377)
  AUTHORS   Peeples W, Rosen MK
  TITLE     Mechanistic dissection of increased enzymatic rate in a
            phase-separated compartment.
  JOURNAL   Nat Chem Biol. 2021 Jun;17(6):693-702. doi:
            10.1038/s41589-021-00801-x. Epub 2021 May 25.
  PUBMED    34035521
REFERENCE   2 (bases 1 to 9377)
  AUTHORS   .
  TITLE     Direct Submission
  JOURNAL   Exported Oct 18, 2021 from SnapGene Server 1.1.58
            http://www.snapgene.com
FEATURES             Location/Qualifiers
     source          1..9377
                     /organism="synthetic DNA construct"
                     /mol_type="other DNA"
     promoter        734..762
                     /label=tac promoter
                     /note="strong E. coli promoter; hybrid between the trp and
                     lac UV5 promoters"
     protein_bind    770..786
                     /label=lac operator
                     /bound_moiety="lac repressor encoded by lacI"
                     /note="The lac repressor binds to the lac operator to
                     inhibit transcription in E. coli. This inhibition can be
                     relieved by adding lactose or
                     isopropyl-beta-D-thiogalactopyranoside (IPTG)."
     primer_bind     775..797
                     /label=M13/pUC Reverse
                     /note="In lacZ gene"
     CDS             856..1956
                     /codon_start=1
                     /gene="malE (mutated)"
                     /product="maltose binding protein from E. coli"
                     /label=MBP
                     /note="This version of the gene does not encode a signal
                     sequence, so MBP will remain in the cytosol."
                     /translation="MKTEEGKLVIWINGDKGYNGLAEVGKKFEKDTGIKVTVEHPDKLE
                     EKFPQVAATGDGPDIIFWAHDRFGGYAQSGLLAEITPDKAFQDKLYPFTWDAVRYNGKL
                     IAYPIAVEALSLIYNKDLLPNPPKTWEEIPALDKELKAKGKSALMFNLQEPYFTWPLIA
                     ADGGYAFKYENGKYDIKDVGVDNAGAKAGLTFLVDLIKNKHMNADTDYSIAEAAFNKGE
                     TAMTINGPWAWSNIDTSKVNYGVTVLPTFKGQPSKPFVGVLSAGINAASPNKELAKEFL
                     ENYLLTDEGLEAVNKDKPLGAVALKSYEEELAKDPRIAATMENAQKGEIMPNIPQMSAF
                     WYAVRTAVINAASGRQTVDEALKDAQT"
     regulatory      1813..1822
                     /regulatory_class="other"
                     /note="vertebrate consensus sequence for strong initiation
                     of translation (Kozak, 1987)"
     primer_bind     1930..1953
                     /label=MBP-F
                     /note="Maltose binding protein, forward primer"
     CDS             2005..2016
                     /codon_start=1
                     /product="Factor Xa recognition and cleavage site"
                     /label=Factor Xa site
                     /translation="IEGR"
     CDS             2029..2049
                     /codon_start=1
                     /product="tobacco etch virus (TEV) protease recognition and
                     cleavage site"
                     /label=TEV site
                     /translation="ENLYFQG"
     primer_bind     complement(4773..4790)
                     /label=M13 Forward
                     /note="In lacZ gene. Also called M13-F20 or M13 (-21)
                     Forward"
     primer_bind     complement(4773..4789)
                     /label=M13 fwd
                     /note="common sequencing primer, one of multiple similar
                     variants"
     primer_bind     complement(4782..4804)
                     /label=M13/pUC Forward
                     /note="In lacZ gene"
     primer_bind     complement(4968..4985)
                     /label=pBAD Reverse
                     /note="For vectors with E. coli araBAD promoter, reverse
                     primer"
     terminator      5138..5224
                     /gene="Escherichia coli rrnB"
                     /label=rrnB T1 terminator
                     /note="transcription terminator T1 from the E. coli rrnB
                     gene"
     terminator      5316..5343
                     /label=rrnB T2 terminator
                     /note="transcription terminator T2 from the E. coli rrnB
                     gene"
     promoter        5362..5453
                     /gene="bla"
                     /label=AmpR promoter
     CDS             5454..6314
                     /codon_start=1
                     /gene="bla"
                     /product="beta-lactamase"
                     /label=AmpR
                     /note="confers resistance to ampicillin, carbenicillin, and
                     related antibiotics"
                     /translation="MSIQHFRVALIPFFAAFCLPVFAHPETLVKVKDAEDQLGARVGYI
                     ELDLNSGKILESFRPEERFPMMSTFKVLLCGAVLSRVDAGQEQLGRRIHYSQNDLVEYS
                     PVTEKHLTDGMTVRELCSAAITMSDNTAANLLLTTIGGPKELTAFLHNMGDHVTRLDRW
                     EPELNEAIPNDERDTTMPVAMATTLRKLLTGELLTLASRQQLIDWMEADKVAGPLLRSA
                     LPAGWFIADKSGAGERGSRGIIAALGPDGKPSRIVVIYTTGSQATMDERNRQIAEIGAS
                     LIKHW"
     primer_bind     complement(5672..5691)
                     /label=Amp-R
                     /note="Ampicillin resistance gene, reverse primer"
     rep_origin      complement(6356..6869)
                     /direction=LEFT
                     /label=M13 ori
                     /note="M13 bacteriophage origin of replication; arrow
                     indicates direction of (+) strand synthesis"
     primer_bind     complement(6551..6572)
                     /label=F1ori-F
                     /note="F1 origin, forward primer"
     primer_bind     6763..6782
                     /label=F1ori-R
                     /note="F1 origin, reverse primer"
     rep_origin      6980..7568
                     /direction=RIGHT
                     /label=ori
                     /note="high-copy-number ColE1/pMB1/pBR322/pUC origin of
                     replication"
     primer_bind     7469..7488
                     /label=pBR322ori-F
                     /note="pBR322 origin, forward primer"
     primer_bind     7722..7739
                     /label=L4440
                     /note="L4440 vector, forward primer"
     primer_bind     complement(7845..7864)
                     /label=pRS-marker
                     /note="pRS vectors, use to sequence yeast selectable
                     marker"
     primer_bind     8005..8027
                     /label=pGEX 3'
                     /note="pGEX vectors, reverse primer"
     CDS             complement(8021..8212)
                     /codon_start=1
                     /gene="rop"
                     /product="Rop protein, which maintains plasmids at low copy
                     number"
                     /label=rop
                     /translation="MTKQEKTALNMARFIRSQTLTLLEKLNELDADEQADICESLHDHA
                     DELYRSCLARFGDDGENL"
     promoter        8708..8785
                     /gene="lacI (mutant)"
                     /label=lacIq promoter
                     /note="In the lacIq allele, a single base change in the
                     promoter boosts expression of the lacI gene about 10-fold."
     CDS             8786..491
                     /codon_start=1
                     /gene="lacI"
                     /product="lac repressor"
                     /label=lacI
                     /note="The lac repressor binds to the lac operator to
                     inhibit transcription in E. coli. This inhibition can be
                     relieved by adding lactose or
                     isopropyl-beta-D-thiogalactopyranoside (IPTG)."
                     /translation="MKPVTLYDVAEYAGVSYQTVSRVVNQASHVSAKTREKVEAAMAEL
                     NYIPNRVAQQLAGKQSLLIGVATSSLALHAPSQIVAAIKSRADQLGASVVVSMVERSGV
                     EACKAAVHNLLAQRVSGLIINYPLDDQDAIAVEAACTNVPALFLDVSDQTPINSIIFSH
                     EDGTRLGVEHLVALGHQQIALLAGPLSSVSARLRLAGWHKYLTRNQIQPIAEREGDWSA
                     MSGFQQTMQMLNEGIVPTAMLVANDQMALGAMRAITESGLRVGADISVVGYDDTEDSSC
                     YIPPLTTIKQDFRLLGQTSVDRLLQLSQGQAVKGNQLLPVSLVKRKTTLAPNTQTASPR
                     ALADSLMQLARQVSRLESGQ"
     primer_bind     complement(8805..8824)
                     /label=LacI-R
                     /note="LacI, reverse primer"
ORIGIN
        1 tggctggctg gcataaatat ctcactcgca atcaaattca gccgatagcg gaacgggaag
       61 gcgactggag tgccatgtcc ggttttcaac aaaccatgca aatgctgaat gagggcatcg
      121 ttcccactgc gatgctggtt gccaacgatc agatggcgct gggcgcaatg cgcgccatta
      181 ccgagtccgg gctgcgcgtt ggtgcggata tctcggtagt gggatacgac gataccgaag
      241 acagctcatg ttatatcccg ccgttaacca ccatcaaaca ggattttcgc ctgctggggc
      301 aaaccagcgt ggaccgcttg ctgcaactct ctcagggcca ggcggtgaag ggcaatcagc
      361 tgttgcccgt ctcactggtg aaaagaaaaa ccaccctggc gcccaatacg caaaccgcct
      421 ctccccgcgc gttggccgat tcattaatgc agctggcacg acaggtttcc cgactggaaa
      481 gcgggcagtg agcgcaacgc aattaatgta agttagctca ctcattaggc acaattctca
      541 tgtttgacag cttatcatcg actgcacggt gcaccaatgc ttctggcgtc aggcagccat
      601 cggaagctgt ggtatggctg tgcaggtcgt aaatcactgc ataattcgtg tcgctcaagg
      661 cgcactcccg ttctggataa tgttttttgc gccgacatca taacggttct ggcaaatatt
      721 ctgaaatgag ctgttgacaa ttaatcatcg gctcgtataa tgtgtggaat tgtgagcgga
      781 taacaatttc acacaggaaa cagccagtcc gtttaggtgt tttcacgagc acttcaccaa
      841 caaggaccat agattatgaa aactgaagaa ggtaaactgg taatctggat taacggcgat
      901 aaaggctata acggtctcgc tgaagtcggt aagaaattcg agaaagatac cggaattaaa
      961 gtcaccgttg agcatccgga taaactggaa gagaaattcc cacaggttgc ggcaactggc
     1021 gatggccctg acattatctt ctgggcacac gaccgctttg gtggctacgc tcaatctggc
     1081 ctgttggctg aaatcacccc ggacaaagcg ttccaggaca agctgtatcc gtttacctgg
     1141 gatgccgtac gttacaacgg caagctgatt gcttacccga tcgctgttga agcgttatcg
     1201 ctgatttata acaaagatct gctgccgaac ccgccaaaaa cctgggaaga gatcccggcg
     1261 ctggataaag aactgaaagc gaaaggtaag agcgcgctga tgttcaacct gcaagaaccg
     1321 tacttcacct ggccgctgat tgctgctgac gggggttatg cgttcaagta tgaaaacggc
     1381 aagtacgaca ttaaagacgt gggcgtggat aacgctggcg cgaaagcggg tctgaccttc
     1441 ctggttgacc tgattaaaaa caaacacatg aatgcagaca ccgattactc catcgcagaa
     1501 gctgccttta ataaaggcga aacagcgatg accatcaacg gcccgtgggc atggtccaac
     1561 atcgacacca gcaaagtgaa ttatggtgta acggtactgc cgaccttcaa gggtcaacca
     1621 tccaaaccgt tcgttggcgt gctgagcgca ggtattaacg ccgccagtcc gaacaaagag
     1681 ctggcaaaag agttcctcga aaactatctg ctgactgatg aaggtctgga agcggttaat
     1741 aaagacaaac cgctgggtgc cgtagcgctg aagtcttacg aggaagagtt ggcgaaagat
     1801 ccacgtattg ccgccaccat ggaaaacgcc cagaaaggtg aaatcatgcc gaacatcccg
     1861 cagatgtccg ctttctggta tgccgtgcgt actgcggtga tcaacgccgc cagcggtcgt
     1921 cagactgtcg atgaagccct gaaagacgcg cagactaatt cgagctcgaa caacaacaac
     1981 aataacaata acaacaacct cgggatcgag ggaaggattt cagaatttga aaacctgtat
     2041 tttcagggcg aattctctgg cggctctggc ggctccggtg gttccatggc actgtcgcgg
     2101 gggctgcccc gggagctggc tgaggcggtg gccgggggcc gggtgctggt ggtgggggcg
     2161 ggcggcatcg gctgcgagct cctcaagaat ctcgtgctca ccggtttctc ccacatcgac
     2221 ctgattgatc tggatactat tgatgtaagc aacctcaaca gacagttttt gtttcaaaag
     2281 aaacatgttg gaagatcaaa ggcacaggtt gccaaggaaa gtgtactgca gttttacccg
     2341 aaagctaata tcgttgccta ccatgacagc atcatgaacc ctgactataa tgtggaattt
     2401 ttccgacagt ttatactggt tatgaatgct ttagataaca gagctgcccg aaaccatgtt
     2461 aatagaatgt gcctggcagc tgatgttcct cttattgaaa gtggaacagc tgggtatctt
     2521 ggacaagtaa ctactatcaa aaagggtgtg accgagtgtt atgagtgtca tcctaagccg
     2581 acccagagaa cctttcctgg ctgtacaatt cgtaacacac cttcagaacc tatacattgc
     2641 atcgtttggg caaagtactt gttcaaccag ttgtttgggg aagaagatgc tgatcaagaa
     2701 gtatctcctg acagagctga ccctgaagct gcctgggaac caacggaagc cgaagccaga
     2761 gctagagcat ctaatgaaga tggtgacatt aaacgtattt ctactaagga atgggctaaa
     2821 tcaactggat atgatccagt taaacttttt accaagcttt ttaaagatga catcaggtat
     2881 ctgttgacaa tggacaaact atggcggaaa aggaaacctc cagttccgtt ggactgggct
     2941 gaagtacaaa gtcaaggaga agaaacgaat gcatcagatc aacagaatga accccagtta
     3001 ggcctgaaag accagcaggt tctagatgta aagagctatg cacgtctttt ttcaaagagc
     3061 atcgagactt tgagagttca tttagcagaa aagggggatg gagctgagct catatgggat
     3121 aaggatgacc catctgcaat ggattttgtc acctctgctg caaacctcag gatgcatatt
     3181 ttcagtatga atatgaagag tagatttgat atcaaatcaa tggcagggaa cattattcct
     3241 gctattgcta ctactaatgc agtaattgct gggttgatag tattggaagg attgaagatt
     3301 ttatcaggaa aaatagacca gtgcagaaca atttttttga ataaacaacc aaacccaaga
     3361 aagaagcttc ttgtgccttg tgcactggat cctcccaacc ccaattgtta tgtatgtgcc
     3421 agcaagccag aggtgactgt gcggctgaat gtccataaag tgactgttct caccttacaa
     3481 gacaagatag tgaaagaaaa atttgctatg gtagcaccag atgtccaaat tgaagatggg
     3541 aaaggaacaa tcctaatatc ttccgaagag ggagagacgg aagctaataa tcacaagaag
     3601 ttgtcagaat ttggaattag aaatggcagc cggcttcaag cagatgactt cctccaggac
     3661 tatactttat tgatcaacat ccttcatagt gaagacctag gaaaggacgt tgaatttgaa
     3721 gttgttggtg atgccccgga aaaagtgggg cccaaacaag ctgaagatgc tgccaaaagc
     3781 ataaccaatg gcagtgatga tggagctcag ccctccacct ccacagctca agagcaagat
     3841 gacgttctca tagttgattc ggatgaagaa gattcttcaa ataatgccga cgtcagtgaa
     3901 gaagagagaa gccgcaagag gaaattagat gagaaagaga atctcagtgc aaagaggtca
     3961 cgtatagaac agaaggaaga gcttgatgat gtcatagcat tagatctcga cctgagaagc
     4021 cgtgctcagg cttcgaactc tgcagttgac ggcaccaaca gccttatcaa ggagaacatg
     4081 cgtatgaaag ttgtattaga aggctccgtc aatgggcacc agtttaaatg cacgggcgag
     4141 ggcgagggta acccctatat gggaactcag acgatgcgca ttaaagttat tgaaggcgga
     4201 ccgttacctt ttgcttttga catccttgca acttcattca tgtatggcag taagactttc
     4261 atcaaatatc caaaaggaat ccccgatttc tttaagcagt cattccccga aggcttcacg
     4321 tgggagcgtg tgactcgtta cgaggatggt ggggttatca cggtaatgca agacacctca
     4381 cttgaggacg gctgcttggt ttatcacgcg caagttcgcg gcgtcaattt tccgagcaac
     4441 ggggcagtca tgcaaaagaa aacaaagggg tgggaaccca acactgagat gatgtacccc
     4501 gcagatgggg ggttacgcgg ctataatcac atggcattga aggttgatgg cgggggccac
     4561 ttatcatgta gcctggtcac tacataccgt agtaagaaaa ccgtcggaaa tatcaaaatg
     4621 ccagggattc acgccgttga ccgtcgttta gaacgcttgg aagagtcgga caatgagatg
     4681 ttcgtggtcc aacgcgagca tgcagtggct aaatttgccg ggctgggtgg tggataagga
     4741 tcctctagag tcgacctgca ggcaagcttg gcactggccg tcgttttaca acgtcgtgac
     4801 tgggaaaacc ctggcgttac ccaacttaat cgccttgcag cacatccccc tttcgccagc
     4861 tggcgtaata gcgaagaggc ccgcaccgat cgcccttccc aacagttgcg cagcctgaat
     4921 ggcgaatggc agcttggctg ttttggcgga tgagataaga ttttcagcct gatacagatt
     4981 aaatcagaac gcagaagcgg tctgataaaa cagaatttgc ctggcggcag tagcgcggtg
     5041 gtcccacctg accccatgcc gaactcagaa gtgaaacgcc gtagcgccga tggtagtgtg
     5101 gggtctcccc atgcgagagt agggaactgc caggcatcaa ataaaacgaa aggctcagtc
     5161 gaaagactgg gcctttcgtt ttatctgttg tttgtcggtg aacgctctcc tgagtaggac
     5221 aaatccgccg ggagcggatt tgaacgttgc gaagcaacgg cccggagggt ggcgggcagg
     5281 acgcccgcca taaactgcca ggcatcaaat taagcagaag gccatcctga cggatggcct
     5341 ttttgcgttt ctacaaactc ttttgtttat ttttctaaat acattcaaat atgtatccgc
     5401 tcatgagaca ataaccctga taaatgcttc aataatattg aaaaaggaag agtatgagta
     5461 ttcaacattt ccgtgtcgcc cttattccct tttttgcggc attttgcctt cctgtttttg
     5521 ctcacccaga aacgctggtg aaagtaaaag atgctgaaga tcagttgggt gcacgagtgg
     5581 gttacatcga actggatctc aacagcggta agatccttga gagttttcgc cccgaagaac
     5641 gtttcccaat gatgagcact tttaaagttc tgctatgtgg cgcggtatta tcccgtgttg
     5701 acgccgggca agagcaactc ggtcgccgca tacactattc tcagaatgac ttggttgagt
     5761 actcaccagt cacagaaaag catcttacgg atggcatgac agtaagagaa ttatgcagtg
     5821 ctgccataac catgagtgat aacactgcgg ccaacttact tctgacaacg atcggaggac
     5881 cgaaggagct aaccgctttt ttgcacaaca tgggggatca tgtaactcgc cttgatcgtt
     5941 gggaaccgga gctgaatgaa gccataccaa acgacgagcg tgacaccacg atgcctgtag
     6001 caatggcaac aacgttgcgc aaactattaa ctggcgaact acttactcta gcttcccggc
     6061 aacaattaat agactggatg gaggcggata aagttgcagg accacttctg cgctcggccc
     6121 ttccggctgg ctggtttatt gctgataaat ctggagccgg tgagcgtggg tctcgcggta
     6181 tcattgcagc actggggcca gatggtaagc cctcccgtat cgtagttatc tacacgacgg
     6241 ggagtcaggc aactatggat gaacgaaata gacagatcgc tgagataggt gcctcactga
     6301 ttaagcattg gtaactgtca gaccaagttt actcatatat actttagatt gatttacccc
     6361 ggttgataat cagaaaagcc ccaaaaacag gaagattgta taagcaaata tttaaattgt
     6421 aaacgttaat attttgttaa aattcgcgtt aaatttttgt taaatcagct cattttttaa
     6481 ccaataggcc gaaatcggca aaatccctta taaatcaaaa gaatagcccg agatagggtt
     6541 gagtgttgtt ccagtttgga acaagagtcc actattaaag aacgtggact ccaacgtcaa
     6601 aggnnnnnnn nnnnnnnnnn nnnnnnnnnn nnnnnnnnnn nnnnnnnnnn nnnnnnnnnn
     6661 nnnnnnnnnn nnnnnnnnnn nnnnnnnnnn nnnnnnnnnn nnnnnnnnnn nnnnnnnnnn
     6721 nnnnnnnnnn nnnnnnnnnn nnnngnnnnn nnnnnnnnnn nnnnnnnnnn nnnnnnnnnn
     6781 nnnnnnnnnn nnnnnnnnnn nnnnnnnnnn nnnnnnnnnn nnnnnnnnnn nnnnnnnnnn
     6841 nnnnnnnnnn nnnnnnnnnn nnnnnnnnnn aaaggatcta ggtgaagatc ctttttgata
     6901 atctcatgac caaaatccct taacgtgagt tttcgttcca ctgagcgtca gaccccgtag
     6961 aaaagatcaa aggatcttct tgagatcctt tttttctgcg cgtaatctgc tgcttgcaaa
     7021 caaaaaaacc accgctacca gcggtggttt gtttgccgga tcaagagcta ccaactcttt
     7081 ttccgaaggt aactggcttc agcagagcgc agataccaaa tactgtcctt ctagtgtagc
     7141 cgtagttagg ccaccacttc aagaactctg tagcaccgcc tacatacctc gctctgctaa
     7201 tcctgttacc agtggctgct gccagtggcg ataagtcgtg tcttaccggg ttggactcaa
     7261 gacgatagtt accggataag gcgcagcggt cgggctgaac ggggggttcg tgcacacagc
     7321 ccagcttgga gcgaacgacc tacaccgaac tgagatacct acagcgtgag ctatgagaaa
     7381 gcgccacgct tcccgaaggg agaaaggcgg acaggtatcc ggtaagcggc agggtcggaa
     7441 caggagagcg cacgagggag cttccagggg gaaacgcctg gtatctttat agtcctgtcg
     7501 ggtttcgcca cctctgactt gagcgtcgat ttttgtgatg ctcgtcaggg gggcggagcc
     7561 tatggaaaaa cgccagcaac gcggcctttt tacggttcct ggccttttgc tggccttttg
     7621 ctcacatgtt ctttcctgcg ttatcccctg attctgtgga taaccgtatt accgcctttg
     7681 agtgagctga taccgctcgc cgcagccgaa cgaccgagcg cagcgagtca gtgagcgagg
     7741 aagcggaaga gcgcctgatg cggtattttc tccttacgca tctgtgcggt atttcacacc
     7801 gcatgtggtg cactctcagt acaccgcatg tggtgcactc tcagtacaat ctgctctgat
     7861 gccgcatagt taagccagta tacactccgc tatcgctacg tgactgggtc atggctgcgc
     7921 cccgacaccc gccaacaccc gctgacgcgc cctgacgggc ttgtctgctc ccggcatccg
     7981 cttacagaca agctgtgacc gtctccggga gctgcatgtg tcagaggttt tcaccgtcat
     8041 caccgaaacg cgcgaggcag ctgcggtaaa gctcatcagc gtggtcgtgc agcgattcac
     8101 agatgtctgc ctgttcatcc gcgtccagct cgttgagttt ctccagaagc gttaatgtct
     8161 ggcttctgat aaagcgggcc atgttaaggg cggttttttc ctgtttggtc actgatgcct
     8221 ccgtgtaagg gggatttctg ttcatggggg taatgatacc gatgaaacga gagaggatgc
     8281 tcacgatacg ggttactgat gatgaacatg cccggttact ggaacgttgt gagggtaaac
     8341 aactggcggt atggatgcgg cgggaccaga gaaaaatcac tcagggtcaa tgccagcgct
     8401 tcgttaatac agatgtaggt gttccacagg gtagccagca gcatcctgcg atgcagatcc
     8461 ggaacataat ggtgcagggc gctgacttcc gcgtttccag actttacgaa acacggaaac
     8521 cgaagaccat tcatgttgtt gctcaggtcg cagacgtttt gcagcagcag tcgcttcacg
     8581 ttcgctcgcg tatcggtgat tcattctgct aaccagtaag gcaaccccgc cagcctagcc
     8641 gggtcctcaa cgacaggagc acgatcatgc gcacccgtgg ccaggaccca acgctgcccg
     8701 aaattccgac accatcgaat ggtgcaaaac ctttcgcggt atggcatgat agcgcccgga
     8761 agagagtcaa ttcagggtgg tgaatgtgaa accagtaacg ttatacgatg tcgcagagta
     8821 tgccggtgtc tcttatcaga ccgtttcccg cgtggtgaac caggccagcc acgtttctgc
     8881 gaaaacgcgg gaaaaagtgg aagcggcgat ggcggagctg aattacattc ccaaccgcgt
     8941 ggcacaacaa ctggcgggca aacagtcgtt gctgattggc gttgccacct ccagtctggc
     9001 cctgcacgcg ccgtcgcaaa ttgtcgcggc gattaaatct cgcgccgatc aactgggtgc
     9061 cagcgtggtg gtgtcgatgg tagaacgaag cggcgtcgaa gcctgtaaag cggcggtgca
     9121 caatcttctc gcgcaacgcg tcagtgggct gatcattaac tatccgctgg atgaccagga
     9181 tgccattgct gtggaagctg cctgcactaa tgttccggcg ttatttcttg atgtctctga
     9241 ccagacaccc atcaacagta ttattttctc ccatgaagac ggtacgcgac tgggcgtgga
     9301 gcatctggtc gcattgggtc accagcaaat cgcgctgtta gcgggcccat taagttctgt
     9361 ctcggcgcgt ctgcgtc
//
