[The description below was written by a language model from this plasmid's Addgene catalogue record and the feature table of its GenBank file.]
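Description:
SAE2-mGarnet is a bacterial expression plasmid built on an MBP-TEV backbone (a pMAL-style layout) for producing human UBA2, also known as SAE2, in E. coli. SAE2 is the catalytic subunit of the SUMO-activating E1 enzyme. The open reading frame is driven by the strong hybrid tac promoter with a downstream lac operator. The plasmid carries its own lacI gene under the lacIq promoter, so expression is repressed until it is induced with IPTG. Transcription is terminated by the rrnB T1 and T2 terminators.

The annotated coding region begins with a cytosolic form of maltose-binding protein that lacks its signal sequence. This is followed by a Factor Xa site and a TEV protease site, which allows amylose-affinity purification and subsequent removal of the MBP tag. The insert itself is not annotated in the feature table. It falls in the unannotated stretch between the TEV site and the M13 forward primer sites, which is consistent with the listed insert size of about 2.7 kb. The construct name implies a fusion of SAE2 to the far-red fluorescent protein mGarnet, but the record does not state this fusion or its orientation explicitly.

The plasmid is selected with ampicillin through beta-lactamase. It replicates from a ColE1/pMB1-type origin, and the rop gene is also present, which agrees with the catalogue's low-copy designation. An M13 phage origin is included as well.

According to the record, the purified protein is combined with SAE1 to form the heterodimeric E1 enzyme. The associated study examined how enzymatic rates increase within phase-separated compartments, where a fluorescent tag would presumably allow the enzyme to be visualised or quantified.
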