Addgene plasmid #175240: SAE2-mGarnet
Purpose: Bacterial expression and purification, combined with SAE1 to form the E1 enzyme heterodimer
Depositing lab: Michael Rosen. Depositing organization: University of Texas Southwestern Medical Center. Publication: Mechanistic dissection of increased enzymatic rate in a phase-separated compartment. Peeples W, Rosen MK. Nat Chem Biol. 2021 Jun;17(6):693-702. doi: 10.1038/s41589-021-00801-x. Epub 2021 May 25. PubMed 34035521.
Backbone
  Vector backbone: MBP-TEV
  Backbone size w/o insert (bp): 5300
  Vector type: Bacterial Expression
Growth in bacteria
  Bacterial resistance: Ampicillin, 100 μg/mL
  Growth temperature: 37°C
  Growth strain: DH5alpha
  Copy number: Low Copy
Gene/Insert
  Gene/Insert name: UBA2
  Species: H. sapiens (human)
  Insert size (bp): 2688
  Entrez Gene: UBA2 (a.k.a. ACCES, ARX, HRIHFB2115, SAE2)
  Promoter: tac
  Cloning method: Gibson Cloning
  Sequencing primers: 5′ GGTCGTCAGACTGTCGATGAAGCC; 3′ CGCCAGGGTTTTCCCAGTCACGAC
Terms and licenses: Academic/Nonprofit Terms; Industry Terms: Not Available to Industry
How to cite: SAE2-mGarnet was a gift from Michael Rosen (Addgene plasmid # 175240 ; http://n2t.net/addgene:175240 ; RRID:Addgene_175240)
