>Addgene plasmid #175240 | SAE2-mGarnet | depositor partial sequence | sequence record 339763 | Insert Sequence
GGCGAATTCTCTGGCGGCTCTGGCGGCTCCGGTGGTTCCATGGCACTGTCGCGGGGGCTGCCCCGGGAGC
TGGCTGAGGCGGTGGCCGGGGGCCGGGTGCTGGTGGTGGGGGCGGGCGGCATCGGCTGCGAGCTCCTCAA
GAATCTCGTGCTCACCGGTTTCTCCCACATCGACCTGATTGATCTGGATACTATTGATGTAAGCAACCTC
AACAGACAGTTTTTGTTTCAAAAGAAACATGTTGGAAGATCAAAGGCACAGGTTGCCAAGGAAAGTGTAC
TGCAGTTTTACCCGAAAGCTAATATCGTTGCCTACCATGACAGCATCATGAACCCTGACTATAATGTGGA
ATTTTTCCGACAGTTTATACTGGTTATGAATGCTTTAGATAACAGAGCTGCCCGAAACCATGTTAATAGA
ATGTGCCTGGCAGCTGATGTTCCTCTTATTGAAAGTGGAACAGCTGGGTATCTTGGACAAGTAACTACTA
TCAAAAAGGGTGTGACCGAGTGTTATGAGTGTCATCCTAAGCCGACCCAGAGAACCTTTCCTGGCTGTAC
AATTCGTAACACACCTTCAGAACCTATACATTGCATCGTTTGGGCAAAGTACTTGTTCAACCAGTTGTTT
GGGGAAGAAGATGCTGATCAAGAAGTATCTCCTGACAGAGCTGACCCTGAAGCTGCCTGGGAACCAACGG
AAGCCGAAGCCAGAGCTAGAGCATCTAATGAAGATGGTGACATTAAACGTATTTCTACTAAGGAATGGGC
TAAATCAACTGGATATGATCCAGTTAAACTTTTTACCAAGCTTTTTAAAGATGACATCAGGTATCTGTTG
ACAATGGACAAACTATGGCGGAAAAGGAAACCTCCAGTTCCGTTGGACTGGGCTGAAGTACAAAGTCAAG
GAGAAGAAACGAATGCATCAGATCAACAGAATGAACCCCAGTTAGGCCTGAAAGACCAGCAGGTTCTAGA
TGTAAAGAGCTATGCACGTCTTTTTTCAAAGAGCATCGAGACTTTGAGAGTTCATTTAGCAGAAAAGGGG
GATGGAGCTGAGCTCATATGGGATAAGGATGACCCATCTGCAATGGATTTTGTCACCTCTGCTGCAAACC
TCAGGATGCATATTTTCAGTATGAATATGAAGAGTAGATTTGATATCAAATCAATGGCAGGGAACATTAT
TCCTGCTATTGCTACTACTAATGCAGTAATTGCTGGGTTGATAGTATTGGAAGGATTGAAGATTTTATCA
GGAAAAATAGACCAGTGCAGAACAATTTTTTTGAATAAACAACCAAACCCAAGAAAGAAGCTTCTTGTGC
CTTGTGCACTGGATCCTCCCAACCCCAATTGTTATGTATGTGCCAGCAAGCCAGAGGTGACTGTGCGGCT
GAATGTCCATAAAGTGACTGTTCTCACCTTACAAGACAAGATAGTGAAAGAAAAATTTGCTATGGTAGCA
CCAGATGTCCAAATTGAAGATGGGAAAGGAACAATCCTAATATCTTCCGAAGAGGGAGAGACGGAAGCTA
ATAATCACAAGAAGTTGTCAGAATTTGGAATTAGAAATGGCAGCCGGCTTCAAGCAGATGACTTCCTCCA
GGACTATACTTTATTGATCAACATCCTTCATAGTGAAGACCTAGGAAAGGACGTTGAATTTGAAGTTGTT
GGTGATGCCCCGGAAAAAGTGGGGCCCAAACAAGCTGAAGATGCTGCCAAAAGCATAACCAATGGCAGTG
ATGATGGAGCTCAGCCCTCCACCTCCACAGCTCAAGAGCAAGATGACGTTCTCATAGTTGATTCGGATGA
AGAAGATTCTTCAAATAATGCCGACGTCAGTGAAGAAGAGAGAAGCCGCAAGAGGAAATTAGATGAGAAA
GAGAATCTCAGTGCAAAGAGGTCACGTATAGAACAGAAGGAAGAGCTTGATGATGTCATAGCATTAGATC
TCGACCTGAGAAGCCGTGCTCAGGCTTCGAACTCTGCAGTTGACGGCACCAACAGCCTTATCAAGGAGAA
CATGCGTATGAAAGTTGTATTAGAAGGCTCCGTCAATGGGCACCAGTTTAAATGCACGGGCGAGGGCGAG
GGTAACCCCTATATGGGAACTCAGACGATGCGCATTAAAGTTATTGAAGGCGGACCGTTACCTTTTGCTT
TTGACATCCTTGCAACTTCATTCATGTATGGCAGTAAGACTTTCATCAAATATCCAAAAGGAATCCCCGA
TTTCTTTAAGCAGTCATTCCCCGAAGGCTTCACGTGGGAGCGTGTGACTCGTTACGAGGATGGTGGGGTT
ATCACGGTAATGCAAGACACCTCACTTGAGGACGGCTGCTTGGTTTATCACGCGCAAGTTCGCGGCGTCA
ATTTTCCGAGCAACGGGGCAGTCATGCAAAAGAAAACAAAGGGGTGGGAACCCAACACTGAGATGATGTA
CCCCGCAGATGGGGGGTTACGCGGCTATAATCACATGGCATTGAAGGTTGATGGCGGGGGCCACTTATCA
TGTAGCCTGGTCACTACATACCGTAGTAAGAAAACCGTCGGAAATATCAAAATGCCAGGGATTCACGCCG
TTGACCGTCGTTTAGAACGCTTGGAAGAGTCGGACAATGAGATGTTCGTGGTCCAACGCGAGCATGCAGT
GGCTAAATTTGCCGGGCTGGGTGGTGGA
